>Addgene plasmid #199215 | pCMV-RKIP_RFP | addgene full sequence | sequence record 396441 | Addgene NGS Result
AGCAGCTGTCTGGGAAGTAAGCGACTCTAGAGGGCCCTATTCTATAGTGTCACCTAAATGCTAGAGCTCG
CTGATCAGCCTCGACTGTGCCTTCTAGTTGCCAGCCATCTGTTGTTTGCCCCTCCCCCGTGCCTTCCTTG
ACCCTGGAAGGTGCCACTCCCACTGTCCTTTCCTAATAAAATGAGGAAATTGCATCGCATTGTCTGAGTA
GGTGTCATTCTATTCTGGGGGGTGGGGTGGGGCAGGACAGCAAGGGGGAGGATTGGGAAGACAATAGCAG
GCATGCTGGGGATGCGGTGGGCTCTATGGCTTGTCGACGAAGGCTCTCTCGAGATGCATGCGTCAATTTT
ACGCAGACTATCTTTCTAGGGTTAATCTAGCTGCATCAGGATCATATCGTCGGGTCTTTTTTCCGGCTCA
GTCATCGCCCAAGCTGGCGCTATCTGGGCATCGGGGAGGAAGAAGCCCGTGGGGTAGGGGAGGCGCTTTT
CCCAAGGCAGTCTGGAGCATGCGCTTTAGCAGCCCCGCTGGGCACTTGGCGCTACACAAGTGGCCTCTGG
CCTCGCACACATTCCACATCCACCGGTAGGCGCCAACCGGCTCCGTTCTTTGGTGGCCCCTTCGCGCCAC
CTTCTACTCCTCCCCTAGTCAGGAAGTTCCCCCCCGCCCCGCAGCTCGCGTCGTGCAGGACGTGACAAAT
GGAAGTAGCACGTCTCACTAGTCTCGTGCAGATGGACAGCACCGCTGAGCAATGGAAGCGGGTAGGCCTT
TGGGGCAGCGGCCAATAGCAGCTTTGCTCCTTCGCTTTCTGGGCTCAGAGGCTGGGAAGGGGTGTGTCCG
GGGGCGGGCTCAGGGGCGGGCTCAGGGGCGGGGCGGGCGCCCGAAGGTCCTCCGGAGGCCCGGCATTCTG
CACGCTTCAAAAGCGCACGTCTGCCGCGCTGTTCTCCTCTTCCTCATCTCCGGGCCTTTCGACCTGCAGC
GACCCGCTTAACAGCGTCAACAGCGTGCCGGCCACCATGGCCCTTAGTAAGCACGGCCTGACTAAGGACA
TGACCATGAAGTACCATATGGAGGGCTCGGTGGACGGGCACAAGTTCGTGATTACGGGCCACGGGAACGG
CAACCCATTCGAGGGGAAACAGACAATGAACCTGTGTGTGGTGGAAGGCGGACCCCTGCCCTTCTCGGAG
GACATCCTGTCCGCAACCTTTGACTACGGCAATCGCGTGTTCACAGAGTATCCACAGGGTATGGTGGATT
TCTTTAAGAACAGCTGTCCCGCAGGATACACCTGGCACCGCAGCCTGCTCTTCGAGGACGGGGCGGTGTG
TACCACCTCCGCTGATATCACCGTGTCCGTCGAGGAGAACTGCTTCTACCACAACAGCAAATTCCACGGC
GTGAACTTTCCTGCCGACGGGCCTGTGATGAAGAAAATGACTACGAATTGGGAGCCCAGCTGCGAGAAAA
TCATCCCGGTCCCTCGTCAGGGAATCTTGAAGGGCGACATCGCAATGTACCTCCTGCTCAAGGACGGGGG
AAGATACCGATGCCAGTTCGATACCATCTACAAGGCAAAGTCCGATCCCAAGGAGATGCCAGAGTGGCAC
TTCATCCAGCACAAACTCACCCGCGAGGACCGCTCAGATGCCAAGAACCAGAAGTGGCAACTGGTCGAGC
ACGCCGTGGCATCCCGTAGCGCCCTGCCAGGGTAATTCGAATTTAAATCGGATCCCTGTGCCTTCTAGTT
GCCAGCCATCTGTTGTTTGCCCCTCCCCCGTGCCTTCCTTGACCCTGGAAGGTGCCACTCCCACTGTCCT
TTCCTAATAAAATGAGGAAATTGCATCGCATTGTCTGAGTAGGTGTCATTCTATTCTGGGGGGTGGGGTG
GGGCAGGACAGCAAGGGGGAGGATTGGGAAGACAATAGCAGGCATGCTGGGGATGCGGTGGGCTCTATGG
AGATCTGCGGCCGCGAAGGATCTGCGATCGCTCCGGTGCCCGTCAGTGGGCAGAGCGCACATCGCCCACA
GTCCCCGAGAAGTTGGGGGGAGGGGTCGGCAATTGAACGGGTGCCTAGAGAAAAGGCCAGGAACCGTAAA
AAGGCCGCGTTGCTGGCGTTTTTCCATAGGCTCCGCCCCCCTGACGAGCATCACAAAAATCGACGCTCAA
GTCAGAGGTGGCGAAACCCGACAGGACTATAAAGATACCAGGCGTTTCCCCCTGGAAGCTCCCTCGTGCG
CTCTCCTGTTCCGACCCTGCCGCTTACCGGATACCTGTCCGCCTTTCTCCCTTCGGGAAGCGTGGCGCTT
TCTCATAGCTCACGCTGTAGGTATCTCAGTTCGGTGTAGGTCGTTCGCTCCAAGCTGGGCTGTGTGCACG
AACCCCCCGTTCAGCCCGACCGCTGCGCCTTATCCGGTAACTATCGTCTTGAGTCCAACCCGGTAAGACA
CGACTTATCGCCACTGGCAGCAGCCACTGGTAACAGGATTAGCAGAGCGAGGTATGTAGGCGGTGCTACA
GAGTTCTTGAAGTGGTGGCCTAACTACGGCTACACTAGAAGAACAGTATTTGGTATCTGCGCTCTGCTGA
AGCCAGTTACCTTCGGAAAAAGAGTTGGTAGCTCTTGATCCGGCAAACAAACCACCGCTGGTAGCGGTGG
TTTTTTTGTTTGCAAGCAGCAGATTACGCGCAGAAAAAAAGGATCTCAAGAAGATCCTTTGATCTTTTCT
ACGGGGTCTGACGCTCAGTGGAACGAAAACTCACGTTAAGGGATTTTGGTCATGAGATTATCAAAAAGGA
TCTTCACCTAGATCCTTTTAAATTAAAAATGAAGTTTTAAATCAATCTAAAGTATATATGAGTAAACTTG
GTCTGACAGTTACCAATGCTTAATCAGTGAGGCACCTATCTCAGCGATCTGTCTATTTCGTTCATCCATA
GTTGCCTGACTCCCCGTCGTGTAGATAACTACGATACGGGAGGGCTTACCATCTGGCCCCAGTGCTGCAA
TGATACCGCGAGACCCACGCTCACCGGCTCCAGATTTATCAGCAATAAACCAGCCAGCCGGAAGGGCCGA
GCGCAGAAGTGGTCCTGCAACTTTATCCGCCTCCATCCAGTCTATTAATTGTTGCCGGGAAGCTAGAGTA
AGTAGTTCGCCAGTTAATAGTTTGCGCAACGTTGTTGCCATTGCTACAGGCATCGTGGTGTCACGCTCGT
CGTTTGGTATGGCTTCATTCAGCTCCGGTTCCCAACGATCAAGGCGAGTTACATGATCCCCCATGTTGTG
CAAAAAAGCGGTTAGCTCCTTCGGTCCTCCGATCGTTGTCAGAAGTAAGTTGGCCGCAGTGTTATCACTC
ATGGTTATGGCAGCACTGCATAATTCTCTTACTGTCATGCCATCCGTAAGATGCTTTTCTGTGACTGGTG
AGTACTCAACCAAGTCATTCTGAGAATAGTGTATGCGGCGACCGAGTTGCTCTTGCCCGGCGTCAATACG
GGATAATACCGCGCCACATAGCAGAACTTTAAAAGTGCTCATCATTGGAAAACGTTCTTCGGGGCGAAAA
CTCTCAAGGATCTTACCGCTGTTGAGATCCAGTTCGATGTAACCCACTCGTGCACCCAACTGATCTTCAG
CATCTTTTACTTTCACCAGCGTTTCTGGGTGAGCAAAAACAGGAAGGCAAAATGCCGCAAAAAAGGGAAT
AAGGGCGACACGGAAATGTTGAATACTCATACTCTTCCTTTTTCAATATTATTGAAGCATTTATCAGGGT
TATTGTCTCATGAGCGGATACATATTTGAATGTATTTAGAAAAATAAACAAATAGGGGTTCCGCGCACAT
TTCCCGCCAGATATACGCGTTGACATTGATTATTGACTAGTTATTAATAGTAATCAATTACGGGGTCATT
AGTTCATAGCCCATATATGGAGTTCCGCGTTACATAACTTACGGTAAATGGCCCGCCTGGCTGACCGCCC
AACGACCCCCGCCCATTGACGTCAATAATGACGTATGTTCCCATAGTAACGCCAATAGGGACTTTCCATT
GACGTCAATGGGTGGAGTATTTACGGTAAACTGCCCACTTGGCAGTACATCAAGTGTATCATATGCCAAG
TACGCCCCCTATTGACGTCAATGACGGTAAATGGCCCGCCTGGCATTATGCCCAGTACATGACCTTATGG
GACTTTCCTACTTGGCAGTACATCTACGTATTAGTCATCGCTATTACCATGGTGATGCGGTTTTGGCAGT
ACATCAATGGGCGTGGATAGCGGTTTGACTCACGGGGATTTCCAAGTCTCCACCCCATTGACGTCAATGG
GAGTTTGTTTTGGCACCAAAATCAACGGGACTTTCCAAAATGTCGTAACAACTCCGCCCCATTGACGCAA
ATGGGCGGTAGGCGTGTACGGTGGGAGGTCTATATAAGCAGAGCTCTCTGGCTAACTAGAGAACCCACTG
CTTACTGGCTTATCGAAATTAATACGACTCACTATAGGGAGACCCAAGCTTGGTACCGAGCTCGGATCCA
CCGGTCGCCACCATGCCGGTGGACCTCAGCAAGTGGTCCGGGCCCTTGAGCCTGCAAGAAGTGGACGAGC
AGCCGCAGCACCCACTGCATGTCACCTACGCCGGGGCGGCGGTGGACGAGCTGGGCAAAGTGCTGACGCC
CACCCAGGTTAAGAATAGACCCACCAGCATTTCGTGGGATGGTCTTGATTCAGGGAAGCTCTACACCTTG
GTCCTGACAGACCCGGATGCTCCCAGCAGGAAGGATCCCAAATACAGAGAATGGCATCATTTCCTGGTGG
TCAACATGAAGGGCAATGACATCAGCAGTGGCACAGTCCTCTCCGATTATGTGGGCTCGGGGCCTCCCAA
GGGCACAGGCCTCCACCGCTATGTCTGGCTGGTTTACGAGCAGGACAGGCCGCTAAAGTGTGACGAGCCC
ATCCTCAGCAACCGATCTGGAGACCACCGTGGCAAATTCAAGGTGGCGTCCTTCCGTAAAAAGTATGAGC
TCAGGGCCCCGGTGGCTGGCACGTGTTACCAGGCCGAGTGGGATGACTATGTGCCCAAACTGTACG
Features (pLannotate 1.2.2; 16 found; start..end, strand, type, name):
     41..59      -  promoter       SP6 promoter: promoter for bacteriophage SP6 RNA polymerase
     85..309     +  polyA_signal   bGH poly(A) signal: bovine growth hormone polyadenylation signal
    381..470     +  CDS            B (fragment): PORTL_LAMBD - Experimental evidence at protein level: Swiss-Prot protein existence level 1. Forms the portal vertex of the capsid (PubMed:6228056, PubMed:6232391). This portal plays critical roles in head assembly, genome packaging, neck/tail attachment, and genome ejection (Probable). The portal protein multimerizes as a single ring-shaped homododecamer arranged around a central channel (PubMed:6232391). Binds to the terminase subunits to form the packaging machine (PubMed:7799432). From Escherichia phage lambda (Bacteriophage lambda).
    472..971     +  promoter       PGK promoter: mouse phosphoglycerate kinase 1 promoter
    973..991     +  promoter       Mini-TK promoter (fragment): minimal herpes simplex virus (HSV) thymidine kinase promoter
   1017..1712    +  CDS            amilFP593: amilFP593 is a basic (constitutively fluorescent) red fluorescent protein published in 2007, derived from Acropora millepora.
   1736..1960    +  polyA_signal   bGH poly(A) signal: bovine growth hormone polyadenylation signal
   2008..2082    +  promoter       EF-1α core promoter (fragment): core promoter for human elongation factor EF-1α
   2121..2709    -  rep_origin     ori: high-copy-number ColE1/pMB1/pBR322/pUC origin of replication
   2880..3740    -  CDS            AmpR: β-lactamase; bla; confers resistance to ampicillin, carbenicillin, and related antibiotics
   3741..3845    -  promoter       AmpR promoter: bla
   3872..4251    +  enhancer       CMV enhancer: human cytomegalovirus immediate early enhancer
   4252..4455    +  promoter       CMV promoter: human cytomegalovirus (CMV) immediate early promoter
   4451..4484    +  LTR            5' LTR (truncated) (fragment): truncated 5' long terminal repeat (LTR) from HIV-1
   4500..4518    +  promoter       T7 promoter: promoter for bacteriophage T7 RNA polymerase
   4563..17      +  CDS            PEBP1 (across the origin): PEBP1_HUMAN - Also known as PBP, PEBP. Experimental evidence at protein level: Swiss-Prot protein existence level 1. HCNP may be involved in the function of the presynaptic cholinergic neurons of the central nervous system. HCNP increases the production of choline acetyltransferase but not acetylcholinesterase. Seems to be mediated by a specific receptor (By similarity). From Homo sapiens (Human).
