[The description below was written by a language model from this plasmid's Addgene catalogue record and pLannotate feature annotations shown in this document.]
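Description:
pCMV-RKIP_RFP is a mammalian expression plasmid built by Gibson cloning on the LPUtopia-7 backbone. It expresses human RKIP (Raf kinase inhibitor protein, encoded by PEBP1) alongside an independent red fluorescent reporter. In bacteria it is maintained through a high-copy ColE1/pUC-type origin and selected with ampicillin via the β-lactamase gene and its native promoter. No mammalian drug-selection marker appears in the annotation, so transfected cells would be identified through the fluorescent reporter.

There are two separate transcription units. In the first, the CMV immediate-early enhancer and promoter drive the 561 bp PEBP1 coding sequence, which spans the numbering origin of the circular record and is terminated by a bovine growth hormone polyadenylation signal. T7 and SP6 phage promoters flank this insert. In the second unit, the mouse PGK promoter drives a red fluorescent protein that the annotation software matches to amilFP593, a coral-derived protein, followed by a second bGH poly(A) signal. The catalogue simply calls this insert a synthetic RFP. Short hits to a mini-TK promoter, an EF-1α core promoter, a truncated HIV-1 LTR and a lambda portal protein are annotated only as fragments. They are probably junction or spacer sequences rather than functional parts.

The stated purpose is RKIP expression with an RFP reporter on the backbone, which marks cells carrying the plasmid without fusing a tag to RKIP. The associated study concerns controlling the levels of metastasis regulators and their effect on invasion. The catalogue lists a total size of 9,832 bp, whereas the sequenced record annotated here is 5,106 nt. The record does not explain this discrepancy.
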