Addgene plasmid #199215: pCMV-RKIP_RFP
Purpose: RKIP (PEBP1) expression plasmid with a RFP reporter on the backbone.
Depositing lab: Gabor Balazsi. Depositing organization: Stony Brook University. Publication: Nonmonotone invasion landscape by noise-aware control of metastasis activator levels. Wan Y, Cohen J, Szenk M, Farquhar KS, Coraci D, Krzyszton R, Azukas J, Van Nest N, Smashnov A, Chern YJ, De Martino D, Nguyen LC, Bien H, Bravo-Cordero JJ, Chan CH, Rosner MR, Balazsi G. Nat Chem Biol. 2023 Jul;19(7):887-899. doi: 10.1038/s41589-023-01344-z. Epub 2023 May 25. PubMed 37231268.
Backbone
  Vector backbone: LPUtopia-7
  Backbone manufacturer: Balazsi Lab
  Backbone size w/o insert (bp): 4139
  Total vector size (bp): 9832
  Vector type: Mammalian Expression
Growth in bacteria
  Bacterial resistance: Ampicillin, 100 μg/mL
  Growth temperature: 37°C
  Growth strain: DH5alpha
  Copy number: High Copy
Gene/Insert 1
  Gene/Insert name: RKIP (alt names: RKIP; phosphatidylethanolamine binding protein 1; RAF-kinase inhibitor protein)
  Species: H. sapiens (human)
  Insert size (bp): 561
  GenBank ID: NM_002567.4
  Entrez Gene: PEBP1 (a.k.a. HCNP, HCNPpp, HEL-210, HEL-S-34, HEL-S-96, PBP, PEBP, PEBP-1, RKIP)
  Promoter: CMV
  Cloning method: Gibson Cloning
  Sequencing primers: 5′ gacattgattattgactagt; 3′ TCTGGGAAGTAAgcgactct
Gene/Insert 2
  Gene/Insert name: RFP (alt name: RFP)
  Species: Synthetic
  Promoter: PGK
  Cloning method: Gibson Cloning
  Sequencing primers: 5′ AAGAAGCCCGTGgggtag; 3′ cagggtaattcgaatttaaa
Terms and licenses: Academic/Nonprofit Terms; Industry Terms: Not Available to Industry
How to cite: pCMV-RKIP_RFP was a gift from Gabor Balazsi (Addgene plasmid # 199215 ; http://n2t.net/addgene:199215 ; RRID:Addgene_199215)
